Addgene plasmid #44970: pIRESN2 H2B-GFP-uvr8at(2x)
Depositing lab: Thanos Halazonetis. Publication: Ultraviolet-B-mediated induction of protein-protein interactions in mammalian cells. Crefcoeur RP, Yin R, Ulm R, Halazonetis TD. Nat Commun. 2013;4:1779. doi: 10.1038/ncomms2800. PubMed 23653191.
Backbone
  Vector backbone: pIRESneo2
  Backbone manufacturer: Clontech
  Backbone size w/o insert (bp): 5308
  Total vector size (bp): 9133
  Vector type: Mammalian Expression
  Selectable markers: Neomycin (select with G418)
Growth in bacteria
  Bacterial resistance: Ampicillin, 100 μg/mL
  Growth temperature: 37°C
  Growth strain: DH5alpha
  Copy number: High Copy
Gene/Insert
  Gene/Insert name: H2B-GFP-UVR8(2x) (alt names: histone H2B; UV-B resistance 8)
  Species: H. sapiens (human), A. thaliana (mustard weed)
  Insert size (bp): 3825
  Mutation: tandem repeat of UVR8 (both have Methionine 1 deleted) linked by a flexible linker: GDSGDGKGGKGSGDGSGGDGSG
  GenBank ID: NM_021058 NM_125781.3
  Entrez Gene: UVR8 (a.k.a. AT5G63860, MGI19.7, MGI19_7, UVB-RESISTANCE 8); H2BC21 (a.k.a. GL105, H2B, H2B-GL105, H2B.1, H2BE, H2BFQ, H2BGL105, H2BQ, HIST2H2BE)
  Promoter: pCMV IE
  Tag / fusion protein: internal GFP
  Cloning method: Restriction Enzyme; 5′ cloning site AflII (destroyed during cloning); 3′ cloning site NotI (not destroyed)
  Sequencing primers: 5′ T7; 3′ IRES-R
Terms and licenses: Academic/Nonprofit Terms; Industry Terms: Not Available to Industry
How to cite: pIRESN2 H2B-GFP-uvr8at(2x) was a gift from Thanos Halazonetis (Addgene plasmid # 44970 ; http://n2t.net/addgene:44970 ; RRID:Addgene_44970)
