[The description below was written by a language model from this plasmid's Addgene catalogue record and pLannotate feature annotations shown in this document.]
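Description:
pIRESN2 H2B-GFP-uvr8at(2x) is a 9.1 kb mammalian expression plasmid built on the Clontech pIRESneo2 backbone. It is propagated in E. coli through a high-copy ColE1/pUC-type origin with ampicillin selection (AmpR under its own bla promoter). In mammalian cells, transfectants are selected with G418. The annotation also picks up short remnants of other elements (bom, lac promoter/operator, lacI, SV40 and HIV-1 LTR fragments). These appear to be backbone residue or short sequence matches rather than functional parts of the design.

The payload is a roughly 3.8 kb fusion open reading frame driven by the human CMV immediate-early enhancer and promoter, with a T7 promoter just upstream that also serves as a sequencing primer site. The fusion consists of human histone H2B, an internal GFP, and two tandem copies of the Arabidopsis thaliana UV-B photoreceptor UVR8. Both UVR8 copies lack the initiator methionine, and they are joined by a flexible glycine/serine-rich linker. Downstream of the fusion lie a chimeric intron, the EMCV IRES and the neomycin phosphotransferase gene, followed by a bGH polyadenylation signal. The fusion and the resistance marker are therefore translated from a single bicistronic transcript, so G418 selection favours cells that also express the fusion protein.

H2B tethers the protein to chromatin, and GFP marks its nuclear location. UVR8 switches from homodimer to monomer under UV-B and then binds COP1. According to the associated publication, the construct belongs to a system for UV-B-induced protein-protein interactions in mammalian cells. It most plausibly acts as the chromatin-anchored partner, although the record does not name the interacting partner construct.
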