Features (pLannotate 1.2.2; 23 found; start..end, strand, type, name):
     36..80      -  misc_feature   bom (fragment): basis of mobility region from pBR322
    235..614     +  enhancer       CMV enhancer: human cytomegalovirus immediate early enhancer
    615..818     +  promoter       CMV promoter: human cytomegalovirus (CMV) immediate early promoter
    814..847     +  LTR            5' LTR (truncated) (fragment): truncated 5' long terminal repeat (LTR) from HIV-1
    863..881     +  promoter       T7 promoter: promoter for bacteriophage T7 RNA polymerase
    927..988     +  misc_feature   MCS (fragment): multiple cloning site
    993..1370    +  CDS            H2B: human histone H2B; HIST1H2BJ
   1401..2111    +  CDS            Folding Reporter GFP: Folding Reporter GFP is a basic (constitutively fluorescent) green fluorescent protein published in 1999, derived from Aequorea victoria.
   2118..3434    +  CDS            UVR8: UVR8_ARATH - Experimental evidence at protein level: Swiss-Prot protein existence level 1. UV-B specific signaling component that acts as UV-B photoreceptor and plays a key role in establishing UV-protective responses in plants. Upon UV-B irradiation, UVR8 undergoes an immediate switch from homodimer to monomer, accumulates in the nucleus, interacts with the photomorphogenic repressor COP1 and regulates the expression of the transcription factor HY5 by associating with chromatin (through histone H2B binding) in the HY5 promoter region. UVR8 is involved in controlling aspects of leaf growth and
   3501..4817    +  CDS            UVR8: UVR8_ARATH - Experimental evidence at protein level: Swiss-Prot protein existence level 1. UV-B specific signaling component that acts as UV-B photoreceptor and plays a key role in establishing UV-protective responses in plants. Upon UV-B irradiation, UVR8 undergoes an immediate switch from homodimer to monomer, accumulates in the nucleus, interacts with the photomorphogenic repressor COP1 and regulates the expression of the transcription factor HY5 by associating with chromatin (through histone H2B binding) in the HY5 promoter region. UVR8 is involved in controlling aspects of leaf growth and
   4889..5118    +  intron         chimeric intron: chimera between introns from adenovirus and immunoglobulin heavy chain genes
   5287..5749    +  misc_feature   IRES: internal ribosome entry site (IRES) of the encephalomyocarditis virus (EMCV)
   5785..6588    +  CDS            NeoR/KanR: aminoglycoside phosphotransferase from Tn5; aph(3')-II (or nptII); confers resistance to neomycin, kanamycin, and G418 (Geneticin®)
   6626..6850    +  polyA_signal   bGH poly(A) signal: bovine growth hormone polyadenylation signal
   6854..6875    +  promoter       SV40 promoter (fragment): SV40 enhancer and early promoter
   6885..6936    +  polyA_signal   SV40 poly(A) signal (fragment): SV40 polyadenylation signal
   7000..7016    -  protein_bind   lac operator: The lac repressor binds to the lac operator to inhibit transcription in E. coli. This inhibition can be relieved by adding lactose or isopropyl-β-D-thiogalactopyranoside (IPTG). lac repressor encoded by lacI
   7024..7054    -  promoter       lac promoter: promoter for the E. coli lac operon
   7069..7090    -  protein_bind   CAP binding site: CAP binding activates transcription in the presence of cAMP. E. coli catabolite activator protein
   7103..7195    -  CDS            lacI (fragment): lac repressor; lacI; The lac repressor binds to the lac operator to inhibit transcription in E. coli. This inhibition can be relieved by adding lactose or isopropyl-β-D-thiogalactopyranoside (IPTG).
   7378..7966    -  rep_origin     ori: high-copy-number ColE1/pMB1/pBR322/pUC origin of replication
   8137..8997    -  CDS            AmpR: β-lactamase; bla; confers resistance to ampicillin, carbenicillin, and related antibiotics
   8998..9102    -  promoter       AmpR promoter: bla
>Addgene plasmid #44970 | pIRESN2 H2B-GFP-uvr8at(2x) | depositor full sequence | sequence record 63259 | pIRESN2 H2B-GFP-uvr8at(2x) sequence 9133 bps
GACGGATCGGGAGATCTCCCGATCCCCTATGGTCGACTCTCAGTACAATCTGCTCTGATGCCGCATAGTT
AAGCCAGTATCTGCTCCCTGCTTGTGTGTTGGAGGTCGCTGAGTAGTGCGCGAGCAAAATTTAAGCTACA
ACAAGGCAAGGCTTGACCGACAATTGCATGAAGAATCTGCTTAGGGTTAGGCGTTTTGCGCTGCTTCGCG
ATGTACGGGCCAGATATACGCGTTGACATTGATTATTGACTAGTTATTAATAGTAATCAATTACGGGGTC
ATTAGTTCATAGCCCATATATGGAGTTCCGCGTTACATAACTTACGGTAAATGGCCCGCCTGGCTGACCG
CCCAACGACCCCCGCCCATTGACGTCAATAATGACGTATGTTCCCATAGTAACGCCAATAGGGACTTTCC
ATTGACGTCAATGGGTGGACTATTTACGGTAAACTGCCCACTTGGCAGTACATCAAGTGTATCATATGCC
AAGTACGCCCCCTATTGACGTCAATGACGGTAAATGGCCCGCCTGGCATTATGCCCAGTACATGACCTTA
TGGGACTTTCCTACTTGGCAGTACATCTACGTATTAGTCATCGCTATTACCATGGTGATGCGGTTTTGGC
AGTACATCAATGGGCGTGGATAGCGGTTTGACTCACGGGGATTTCCAAGTCTCCACCCCATTGACGTCAA
TGGGAGTTTGTTTTGGCACCAAAATCAACGGGACTTTCCAAAATGTCGTAACAACTCCGCCCCATTGACG
CAAATGGGCGGTAGGCGTGTACGGTGGGAGGTCTATATAAGCAGAGCTCTCTGGCTAACTAGAGAACCCA
CTGCTTACTGGCTTATCGAAATTAATACGACTCACTATAGGGAGACCCAAGCTTGGTACCGAGCTCGGAT
CGATATCTGCGGCCTAGCTAGCGCTACCGGACTCAGATCTCGAGCTCAAGCTTCGAATTCTGCAGTCGAC
GGTACCGCCACCATGCCAGAGCCAGCGAAGTCTGCTCCCGCCCCGAAAAAGGGCTCCAAGAAGGCGGTGA
CTAAGGCGCAGAAGAAAGGCGGCAAGAAGCGCAAGCGCAGCCGCAAGGAGAGCTATTCCATCTATGTGTA
CAAGGTTCTGAAGCAGGTCCACCCTGACACCGGCATTTCGTCCAAGGCTATGGGCATCATGAATTCGTTT
GTGAACGACATTTTCGAGCGCATCGCAGGTGAGGCTTCCCGCCTGGCGCATTACAACAAGCGCTCGACCA
TCACCTCCAGGGAGATCCAGACGGCCGTGCGCCTGCTGCTGCCTGGGGAGTTGGCCAAGCACGCCGTGTC
CGAGGGTACTAAGGCCATCACCAAGTACACCAGCGCTAAGGACCCACCGGTCGCCACCATGGAATCCTCT
AGCAAAGGAGAAGAACTCTTCACTGGAGTTGTCCCAATTCTTGTTGAATTAGATGGTGATGTTAACGGCC
ACAAGTTCTCTGTCAGTGGAGAGGGTGAAGGTGATGCAACATACGGAAAACTTACCCTGAAGTTCATCTG
CACTACTGGCAAACTGCCTGTTCCTTGGCCAACACTAGTCACTACTCTGTGCTATGGTGTTCAATGCTTT
TCAAGATACCCGGATCATATGAAACGGCATGACTTTTTCAAGAGTGCCATGCCCGAAGGTTATGTACAGG
AACGTACCATCTACTTCAAAGATGACGGCAACTACAAGACACGTGCTGAAGTCAAGTTTGAAGGTGATAC
CCTTGTTAATAGAATCGAGTTAAAAGGTATTGACTTCAAGGAAGATGGCAACATTCTGGGACACAAACTC
GAGTACAACTATAACTCACACAATGTATACATCACGGCAGACAAACAAAAGAATGGGATCAAAGCTAACT
TCAAGACCCGCCACAACATTGAAGATGGAAGCGTTCAACTAGCAGACCATTATCAACAAAATACTCCAAT
TGGCGATGGCCCTGTCCTTTTACCAGACAACCATTACCTGTCCACACAATCTGCCCTTTCGAAAGATCCC
AACGAAAAGAGAGACCACATGGTCCTTCTTGAGTTTGTAACAGCTGCTGGGATTACACATGGCATGGATG
AACTGTATAAGGGATCCGCGGAGGATATGGCTGCCGACGAAGTTACGGCTCCTCCTCGTAAGGTTCTTAT
CATCTCCGCTGGTGCTAGCCACTCCGTCGCTCTTCTCTCTGGTGACATTGTTTGTTCTTGGGGTCGAGGA
GAGGATGGACAGTTAGGTCATGGCGATGCAGAGGATCGACCTTCTCCGACTCAGCTTAGCGCTTTAGATG
GCCACCAAATTGTTTCCGTTACCTGTGGTGCTGATCACACTGTTGCTTATTCACAATCAGGCATGGAAGT
CTACAGTTGGGGATGGGGTGATTTTGGGAGATTAGGCCATGGTAACTCAAGCGACTTGTTTACTCCGCTA
CCAATCAAAGCATTGCACGGTATTCGGATCAAGCAGATTGCTTGTGGGGATAGTCATTGTTTGGCTGTCA
CTATGGAAGGAGAGGTCCAGAGTTGGGGCCGCAACCAGAATGGTCAACTTGGTCTGGGGGACACCGAAGA
TTCTCTAGTGCCTCAGAAGATTCAAGCCTTTGAGGGAATACGAATCAAAATGGTTGCTGCTGGTGCAGAA
CACACTGCTGCAGTTACAGAAGATGGTGACCTCTATGGATGGGGCTGGGGAAGATACGGAAATTTGGGAT
TAGGTGACCGGACTGACCGCTTAGTTCCTGAAAGAGTTACCTCTACTGGTGGTGAGAAAATGTCAATGGT
TGCTTGTGGATGGCGGCACACAATATCAGTTTCCTACTCTGGAGCATTGTATACTTATGGATGGAGCAAA
TATGGACAGCTAGGACATGGAGACTTGGAGGATCACCTTATTCCTCACAAACTGGAAGCACTGAGCAACA
GTTTTATCTCCCAGATTTCGGGAGGTTGGAGACATACAATGGCATTGACTTCAGATGGAAAACTATATGG
ATGGGGTTGGAATAAGTTTGGACAAGTAGGAGTCGGCAATAATTTAGATCAGTGTTCTCCTGTGCAAGTG
CGATTTCCCGATGATCAGAAAGTAGTTCAAGTCTCATGTGGATGGAGACATACCTTGGCTGTCACTGAAA
GAAATAACGTGTTTGCTTGGGGTAGAGGTACAAATGGACAGCTCGGCATTGGAGAGTCGGTTGACAGGAA
CTTTCCCAAGATTATAGAGGCACTCAGCGTCGATGGAGCAAGTGGACAACATATAGAATCTTCTAATATC
GATCCATCTTCAGGGAAAAGCTGGGTGTCGCCTGCAGAGAGATATGCAGTTGTTCCTGATGAAACGGGCC
TAACGGATGGTTCAAGCAAAGGTAATGGAGGTGATATCAGTGTTCCACAAACTGATGTCAAGCGTGTACG
AATTGGTGACTCTGGAGACGGTAAGGGTGGCAAAGGCTCCGGAGATGGTTCTGGTGGTGACGGTTCTGGT
GCGGAGGATATGGCTGCCGACGAAGTTACGGCTCCTCCTCGTAAGGTTCTTATCATCTCCGCTGGTGCTA
GCCACTCCGTCGCTCTTCTCTCTGGTGACATTGTTTGTTCTTGGGGTCGAGGAGAGGATGGACAGTTAGG
TCATGGCGATGCAGAGGATCGACCTTCTCCGACTCAGCTTAGCGCTTTAGATGGCCACCAAATTGTTTCC
GTTACCTGTGGTGCTGATCACACTGTTGCTTATTCACAATCAGGCATGGAAGTCTACAGTTGGGGATGGG
GTGATTTTGGGAGATTAGGCCATGGTAACTCAAGCGACTTGTTTACTCCGCTACCAATCAAAGCATTGCA
CGGTATTCGGATCAAGCAGATTGCTTGTGGGGATAGTCATTGTTTGGCTGTCACTATGGAAGGAGAGGTC
CAGAGTTGGGGCCGCAACCAGAATGGTCAACTTGGTCTGGGGGACACCGAAGATTCTCTAGTGCCTCAGA
AGATTCAAGCCTTTGAGGGAATACGAATCAAAATGGTTGCTGCTGGTGCAGAACACACTGCTGCAGTTAC
AGAAGATGGTGACCTCTATGGATGGGGCTGGGGAAGATACGGAAATTTGGGATTAGGTGACCGGACTGAC
CGCTTAGTTCCTGAAAGAGTTACCTCTACTGGTGGTGAGAAAATGTCAATGGTTGCTTGTGGATGGCGGC
ACACAATATCAGTTTCCTACTCTGGAGCATTGTATACTTATGGATGGAGCAAATATGGACAGCTAGGACA
TGGAGACTTGGAGGATCACCTTATTCCTCACAAACTGGAAGCACTGAGCAACAGTTTTATCTCCCAGATT
TCGGGAGGTTGGAGACATACAATGGCATTGACTTCAGATGGAAAACTATATGGATGGGGTTGGAATAAGT
TTGGACAAGTAGGAGTCGGCAATAATTTAGATCAGTGTTCTCCTGTGCAAGTGCGATTTCCCGATGATCA
GAAAGTAGTTCAAGTCTCATGTGGATGGAGACATACCTTGGCTGTCACTGAAAGAAATAACGTGTTTGCT
TGGGGTAGAGGTACAAATGGACAGCTCGGCATTGGAGAGTCGGTTGACAGGAACTTTCCCAAGATTATAG
AGGCACTCAGCGTCGATGGAGCAAGTGGACAACATATAGAATCTTCTAATATCGATCCATCTTCAGGGAA
AAGCTGGGTGTCGCCTGCAGAGAGATATGCAGTTGTTCCTGATGAAACGGGCCTAACGGATGGTTCAAGC
AAAGGTAATGGAGGTGATATCAGTGTTCCACAAACTGATGTCAAGCGTGTACGAATTTAAGCGGCCGCAT
AGATAACTGATCCAGTGTGCTGGAATTAATTCGCTGTCTGCGAGGGCCAGCTGTTGGGGTGAGTACTCCC
TCTCAAAAGCGGGCATGACTTCTGCGCTAAGATTGTCAGTTTCCAAAAACGAGGAGGATTTGATATTCAC
CTGGCCCGCGGTGATGCCTTTGAGGGTGGCCGCGTCCATCTGGTCAGAAAAGACAATCTTTTTGTTGTCA
AGCTTGAGGTGTGGCAGGCTTGAGATCTGGCCATACACTTGAGTGACAATGACATCCACTTTGCCTTTCT
CTCCACAGGTGTCCACTCCCAGGTCCAACTGCAGGTCGAGCATGCATCTAGGGCGGCCAATTCCGCCCCT
CTCCCTCCCCCCCCCCTAACGTTACTGGCCGAAGCCGCTTGGAATAAGGCCGGTGTGCGTTTGTCTATAT
GTGATTTTCCACCATATTGCCGTCTTTTGGCAATGTGAGGGCCCGGAAACCTGGCCCTGTCTTCTTGACG
AGCATTCCTAGGGGTCTTTCCCCTCTCGCCAAAGGAATGCAAGGTCTGTTGAATGTCGTGAAGGAAGCAG
TTCCTCTGGAAGCTTCTTGAAGACAAACAACGTCTGTAGCGACCCTTTGCAGGCAGCGGAACCCCCCACC
TGGCGACAGGTGCCTCTGCGGCCAAAAGCCACGTGTATAAGATACACCTGCAAAGGCGGCACAACCCCAG
TGCCACGTTGTGAGTTGGATAGTTGTGGAAAGAGTCAAATGGCTCTCCTCAAGCGTATTCAACAAGGGGC
TGAAGGATGCCCAGAAGGTACCCCATTGTATGGGATCTGATCTGGGGCCTCGGTGCACATGCTTTACATG
TGTTTAGTCGAGGTTAAAAAAACGTCTAGGCCCCCCGAACCACGGGGACGTGGTTTTCCTTTGAAAAACA
CGATGATAAGCTTGCCACAACCCGGGATAATTCCTGCAGCCAATATGGGATCGGCCATTGAACAAGATGG
ATTGCACGCAGGTTCTCCGGCCGCTTGGGTGGAGAGGCTATTCGGCTATGACTGGGCACAACAGACAATC
GGCTGCTCTGATGCCGCCGTGTTCCGGCTGTCAGCGCAGGGGCGCCCGGTTCTTTTTGTCAAGACCGACC
TGTCCGGTGCCCTGAATGAACTGCAGGACGAGGCAGCGCGGCTATCGTGGCTGGCCACGACGGGCGTTCC
TTGCGCAGCTGTGCTCGACGTTGTCACTGAAGCGGGAAGGGACTGGCTGCTATTGGGCGAAGTGCCGGGG
CAGGATCTCCTGTCATCTCACCTTGCTCCTGCCGAGAAAGTATCCATCATGGCTGATGCAATGCGGCGGC
TGCATACGCTTGATCCGGCTACCTGCCCATTCGACCACCAAGCGAAACATCGCATCGAGCGAGCACGTAC
TCGGATGGAAGCCGGTCTTGTCGATCAGGATGATCTGGACGAAGAGCATCAGGGGCTCGCGCCAGCCGAA
CTGTTCGCCAGGCTCAAGGCGCGCATGCCCGACGGCGATGATCTCGTCGTGACCCATGGCGATGCCTGCT
TGCCGAATATCATGGTGGAAAATGGCCGCTTTTCTGGATTCATCGACTGTGGCCGGCTGGGTGTGGCGGA
CCGCTATCAGGACATAGCGTTGGCTACCCGTGATATTGCTGAAGAGCTTGGCGGCGAATGGGCTGACCGC
TTCCTCGTGCTTTACGGTATCGCCGCTCCCGATTCGCAGCGCATCGCCTTCTATCGCCTTCTTGACGAGT
TCTTCTGAGGGGATCAATTCTCTAGAGCTCGCTGATCAGCCTCGACTGTGCCTTCTAGTTGCCAGCCATC
TGTTGTTTGCCCCTCCCCCGTGCCTTCCTTGACCCTGGAAGGTGCCACTCCCACTGTCCTTTCCTAATAA
AATGAGGAAATTGCATCGCATTGTCTGAGTAGGTGTCATTCTATTCTGGGGGGTGGGGTGGGGCAGGACA
GCAAGGGGGAGGATTGGGAAGACAATAGCAGGCATGCTGGGGATGCGGTGGGCTCTATGGCTTCTGAGGC
GGAAAGAACCAGCTGGGGCTCGAGTGCATTCTAGTTGTGGTTTGTCCAAACTCATCAATGTATCTTATCA
TGTCTGTATACCGTCGACCTCTAGCTAGAGCTTGGCGTAATCATGGTCATAGCTGTTTCCTGTGTGAAAT
TGTTATCCGCTCACAATTCCACACAACATACGAGCCGGAAGCATAAAGTGTAAAGCCTGGGGTGCCTAAT
GAGTGAGCTAACTCACATTAATTGCGTTGCGCTCACTGCCCGCTTTCCAGTCGGGAAACCTGTCGTGCCA
GCTGCATTAATGAATCGGCCAACGCGCGGGGAGAGGCGGTTTGCGTATTGGGCGCTCTTCCGCTTCCTCG
CTCACTGACTCGCTGCGCTCGGTCGTTCGGCTGCGGCGAGCGGTATCAGCTCACTCAAAGGCGGTAATAC
GGTTATCCACAGAATCAGGGGATAACGCAGGAAAGAACATGTGAGCAAAAGGCCAGCAAAAGGCCAGGAA
CCGTAAAAAGGCCGCGTTGCTGGCGTTTTTCCATAGGCTCCGCCCCCCTGACGAGCATCACAAAAATCGA
CGCTCAAGTCAGAGGTGGCGAAACCCGACAGGACTATAAAGATACCAGGCGTTTCCCCCTGGAAGCTCCC
TCGTGCGCTCTCCTGTTCCGACCCTGCCGCTTACCGGATACCTGTCCGCCTTTCTCCCTTCGGGAAGCGT
GGCGCTTTCTCAATGCTCACGCTGTAGGTATCTCAGTTCGGTGTAGGTCGTTCGCTCCAAGCTGGGCTGT
GTGCACGAACCCCCCGTTCAGCCCGACCGCTGCGCCTTATCCGGTAACTATCGTCTTGAGTCCAACCCGG
TAAGACACGACTTATCGCCACTGGCAGCAGCCACTGGTAACAGGATTAGCAGAGCGAGGTATGTAGGCGG
TGCTACAGAGTTCTTGAAGTGGTGGCCTAACTACGGCTACACTAGAAGGACAGTATTTGGTATCTGCGCT
CTGCTGAAGCCAGTTACCTTCGGAAAAAGAGTTGGTAGCTCTTGATCCGGCAAACAAACCACCGCTGGTA
GCGGTGGTTTTTTTGTTTGCAAGCAGCAGATTACGCGCAGAAAAAAAGGATCTCAAGAAGATCCTTTGAT
CTTTTCTACGGGGTCTGACGCTCAGTGGAACGAAAACTCACGTTAAGGGATTTTGGTCATGAGATTATCA
AAAAGGATCTTCACCTAGATCCTTTTAAATTAAAAATGAAGTTTTAAATCAATCTAAAGTATATATGAGT
AAACTTGGTCTGACAGTTACCAATGCTTAATCAGTGAGGCACCTATCTCAGCGATCTGTCTATTTCGTTC
ATCCATAGTTGCCTGACTCCCCGTCGTGTAGATAACTACGATACGGGAGGGCTTACCATCTGGCCCCAGT
GCTGCAATGATACCGCGAGACCCACGCTCACCGGCTCCAGATTTATCAGCAATAAACCAGCCAGCCGGAA
GGGCCGAGCGCAGAAGTGGTCCTGCAACTTTATCCGCCTCCATCCAGTCTATTAATTGTTGCCGGGAAGC
TAGAGTAAGTAGTTCGCCAGTTAATAGTTTGCGCAACGTTGTTGCCATTGCTACAGGCATCGTGGTGTCA
CGCTCGTCGTTTGGTATGGCTTCATTCAGCTCCGGTTCCCAACGATCAAGGCGAGTTACATGATCCCCCA
TGTTGTGCAAAAAAGCGGTTAGCTCCTTCGGTCCTCCGATCGTTGTCAGAAGTAAGTTGGCCGCAGTGTT
ATCACTCATGGTTATGGCAGCACTGCATAATTCTCTTACTGTCATGCCATCCGTAAGATGCTTTTCTGTG
ACTGGTGAGTACTCAACCAAGTCATTCTGAGAATAGTGTATGCGGCGACCGAGTTGCTCTTGCCCGGCGT
CAATACGGGATAATACCGCGCCACATAGCAGAACTTTAAAAGTGCTCATCATTGGAAAACGTTCTTCGGG
GCGAAAACTCTCAAGGATCTTACCGCTGTTGAGATCCAGTTCGATGTAACCCACTCGTGCACCCAACTGA
TCTTCAGCATCTTTTACTTTCACCAGCGTTTCTGGGTGAGCAAAAACAGGAAGGCAAAATGCCGCAAAAA
AGGGAATAAGGGCGACACGGAAATGTTGAATACTCATACTCTTCCTTTTTCAATATTATTGAAGCATTTA
TCAGGGTTATTGTCTCATGAGCGGATACATATTTGAATGTATTTAGAAAAATAAACAAATAGGGGTTCCG
CGCACATTTCCCCGAAAAGTGCCACCTGACGTC
