>Addgene plasmid #44970 | pIRESN2 H2B-GFP-uvr8at(2x) | addgene partial sequence | sequence record 64868 | GFP-F 5'-GGTCCTTCTTGAGTTTGTAAC-3'
AGGGATCCGCGGAGGATATGGCTGCCGACGAAGTTACGGCTCCTCCTCGTAAGGTTCTTATCATCTCCGC
TGGTGCTAGCCACTCCGTCGCTCTTCTCTCTGGTGACATTGTTTGTTCTTGGGGTCGAGGAGAGGATGGA
CAGTTAGGTCATGGCGATGCAGAGGATCGACCTTCTCCGACTCAGCTTAGCGCTTTAGATGGCCACCAAA
TTGTTTCCGTTACCTGTGGTGCTGATCACACTGTTGCTTATTCACAATCAGGCATGGAAGTCTACAGTTG
GGGATGGGGTGATTTTGGGAGATTAGGCCATGGTAACTCAAGCGACTTGTTTACTCCGCTACCAATCAAA
GCATTGCACGGTATTCGGATCAAGCAGATTGCTTGTGGGGATAGTCATTGTTTGGCTGTCACTATGGAAG
GAGAGGTCCAGAGTTGGGGCCGCAACCAGAATGGTCAACTTGGTCTGGGGGACACCGAAGATTCTCTAGT
GCCTCAGAAGATTCAAGCCTTTGAGGGAATACGAATCAAAATGGTTGCTGCTGGTGCAGAACACACTGCT
GCAGTTACAGAAGATGGTGACCTCTATGGATGGGGCTGGGGAAGATACGGAAATTTGGGATTAGGTGACC
GGACTGACCGCTTAGTTCCTGAAAGAGTTACCTCTACTGGTGGTGAGAAAATGTCAATGGTTGCTTGTGG
ATGGCGGCACACAATATCAGTTTCCTACTCTGGAGCATTGTATACTTATGGATGGAGCAAATATGGACAG
CTAGGACATGGAGACTTGGAGGATCACCTTATTCCTCACAAACTGGAAGCACTGAGCAACAGTTTTATCT
CCCAGATTTCGGGAGGTTGGAGACATACAATGGCATTGACTTCAG
