>Addgene plasmid #44970 | pIRESN2 H2B-GFP-uvr8at(2x) | addgene partial sequence | sequence record 64907 | CMV-F 5'-CGCAAATGGGCGGTAGGCGTG-3'
AGAACCCACTGCTTACTGGCTTATCGAAATTAATACGACTCACTATAGGGAGACCCAAGCTTGGTACCGA
GCTCGGATCGATATCTGCGGCCTAGCTAGCGCTACCGGACTCAGATCTCGAGCTCAAGCTTCGAATTCTG
CAGTCGACGGTACCGCCACCATGCCAGAGCCAGCGAAGTCTGCTCCCGCCCCGAAAAAGGGCTCCAAGAA
GGCGGTGACTAAGGCGCAGAAGAAAGGCGGCAAGAAGCGCAAGCGCAGCCGCAAGGAGAGCTATTCCATC
TATGTGTACAAGGTTCTGAAGCAGGTCCACCCTGACACCGGCATTTCGTCCAAGGCTATGGGCATCATGA
ATTCGTTTGTGAACGACATTTTCGAGCGCATCGCAGGTGAGGCTTCCCGCCTGGCGCATTACAACAAGCG
CTCGACCATCACCTCCAGGGAGATCCAGACGGCCGTGCGCCTGCTGCTGCCTGGGGAGTTGGCCAAGCAC
GCCGTGTCCGAGGGTACTAAGGCCATCACCAAGTACACCAGCGCTAAGGACCCACCGGTCGCCACCATGG
AATCCTCTAGCAAAGGAGAAGAACTCTTCACTGGAGTTGTCCCAATTCTTGTTGAATTAGATGGTGATGT
TAACGGCCACAAGTTCTCTGTCAGTGGAGAGGGTGAAGGTGATGCAACATACGGAAAACTTACCCTGAAG
TTCATCTGCACTACTGGCAAACTGCCTGTTCCTTGGCCAACACTAGTCACTACTCTGTGCTATGGTGTTC
AATGCTTTTCAAGATACCCGGATCATATGAAACGGCATGACTT
